>Addgene plasmid #211556 | pAla57 | addgene full sequence | sequence record 417300 | Addgene NGS Result
TCGCGCGTTTCGGTGATGACGGTGAAAACCTCTGACACATGCAGCTCCCGGAGACGGTCACAGCTTGTCT
GTAAGCGGATGCCGGGAGCAGACAAGCCCGTCAGGGCGCGTCAGCGGGTGTTGGCGGGTGTCGGGGCTGG
CTTAACTATGCGGCATCAGAGCAGATTGTACTGAGAGTGCACCATATGCGGTGTGAAATACCGCACAGAT
GCGTAAGGAGAAAATACCGCATCATAGGCGCCGCTTCTTTGAGCGAACGATCAAAAATAAGTGGGGCCCC
ATCAAAAAAATATTCTCAACATAAAAAACTTTGTGTAATACTTGTAACGCTGAATTCAGAATTCGGGGCT
ATAGCTCAGCTGGGAGAGCGCTTGCATCTAAAGCAAGAGGTCAGCGGTTCGATCCCGCTTAGCTCCACCA
CTGCAGTCTGCAGATCCTTAGCGAAAGCTAAGGATTTTTTTTAAGCTTCGGGCGTAATCATGGTCATAGC
TGTTTCCTGTGTGAAATTGTTATCCGCTCACAATTCCACACAACATACGAGCCGGAAGCATAAAGTGTAA
AGCCTGGGGTGCCTAATGAGTGAGCTAACTCACATTAATTGCGTTGCGCTCACTGCCCGCTTTCCAGTCG
GGAAACCTGTCGTGCCAGCTGCATTAATGAATCGGCCAACGCGCGGGGAGAGGCGGTTTGCGTATTGGGC
GCTCTTCCGCTTCCTCGCTCACTGACTCGCTGCGCTCGGTCGTTCGGCTGCGGCGAGCGGTATCAGCTCA
CTCAAAGGCGGTAATACGGTTATCCACAGAATCAGGGGATAACGCAGGAAAGAACATGTGAGCAAAAGGC
CAGCAAAAGGCCAGGAACCGTAAAAAGGCCGCGTTGCTGGCGTTTTTCCATAGGCTCCGCCCCCCTGACG
AGCATCACAAAAATCGACGCTCAAGTCAGAGGTGGCGAAACCCGACAGGACTATAAAGATACCAGGCGTT
TCCCCCTGGAAGCTCCCTCGTGCGCTCTCCTGTTCCGACCCTGCCGCTTACCGGATACCTGTCCGCCTTT
CTCCCTTCGGGAAGCGTGGCGCTTTCTCATAGCTCACGCTGTAGGTATCTCAGTTCGGTGTAGGTCGTTC
GCTCCAAGCTGGGCTGTGTGCACGAACCCCCCGTTCAGCCCGACCGCTGCGCCTTATCCGGTAACTATCG
TCTTGAGTCCAACCCGGTAAGACACGACTTATCGCCACTGGCAGCAGCCACTGGTAACAGGATTAGCAGA
GCGAGGTATGTAGGCGGTGCTACAGAGTTCTTGAAGTGGTGGCCTAACTACGGCTACACTAGAAGAACAG
TATTTGGTATCTGCGCTCTGCTGAAGCCAGTTACCTTCGGAAAAAGAGTTGGTAGCTCTTGATCCGGCAA
ACAAACCACCGCTGGTAGCGGTGGTTTTTTTGTTTGCAAGCAGCAGATTACGCGCAGAAAAAAAGGATCT
CAAGAAGATCCTTTGATCTTTTCTACGGGGTCTGACGCTCAGTGGAACGAAAACTCACGTTAAGGGATTT
TGGTCATGAGATTATCAAAAAGGATCTTCACCTAGATCCTTTTAAATTAAAAATGAAGTTTTAAATCAAT
CTAAAGTATATATGAGTAAACTTGGTCTGACAGTTACCAATGCTTAATCAGTGAGGCACCTATCTCAGCG
ATCTGTCTATTTCGTTCATCCATAGTTGCCTGACTCCCCGTCGTGTAGATAACTACGATACGGGAGGGCT
TACCATCTGGCCCCAGTGCTGCAATGATACCGCGAGATCCACGCTCACCGGCTCCAGATTTATCAGCAAT
AAACCAGCCAGCCGGAAGGGCCGAGCGCAGAAGTGGTCCTGCAACTTTATCCGCCTCCATCCAGTCTATT
AATTGTTGCCGGGAAGCTAGAGTAAGTAGTTCGCCAGTTAATAGTTTGCGCAACGTTGTTGCCATTGCTA
CAGGCATCGTGGTGTCACGCTCGTCGTTTGGTATGGCTTCATTCAGCTCCGGTTCCCAACGATCAAGGCG
AGTTACATGATCCCCCATGTTGTGCAAAAAAGCGGTTAGCTCCTTCGGTCCTCCGATCGTTGTCAGAAGT
AAGTTGGCCGCAGTGTTATCACTCATGGTTATGGCAGCACTGCATAATTCTCTTACTGTCATGCCATCCG
TAAGATGCTTTTCTGTGACTGGTGAGTACTCAACCAAGTCATTCTGAGAATAGTGTATGCGGCGACCGAG
TTGCTCTTGCCCGGCGTCAATACGGGATAATACCGCGCCACATAGCAGAACTTTAAAAGTGCTCATCATT
GGAAAACGTTCTTCGGGGCGAAAACTCTCAAGGATCTTACCGCTGTTGAGATCCAGTTCGATGTAACCCA
CTCGTGCACCCAACTGATCTTCAGCATCTTTTACTTTCACCAGCGTTTCTGGGTGAGCAAAAACAGGAAG
GCAAAATGCCGCAAAAAAGGGAATAAGGGCGACACGGAAATGTTGAATACTCATACTCTTCCTTTTTCAA
TATTATTGAAGCATTTATCAGGGTTATTGTCTCATGAGCGGATACATATTTGAATGTATTTAGAAAAATA
AACAAATAGGGGTTCCGCGCACATTTCCCCGAAAAGTGCCACCTGACGTCTAAGAAACCATTATTATCAT
GACATTAACCTATAAAAATAGGCGTATCACGAGGCCCTTTCGTC
Features (pLannotate 1.2.2; 11 found; start..end, strand, type, name):
    137..234     +  misc_feature   bom (fragment): basis of mobility region from pBR322
    344..416     +  ncRNA          tRNA: Accession: RF00005 - tRNA
    434..463     +  terminator     bacterial terminator (fragment): putative bacterial transcription terminator
    507..523     -  protein_bind   lac operator: The lac repressor binds to the lac operator to inhibit transcription in E. coli. This inhibition can be relieved by adding lactose or isopropyl-β-D-thiogalactopyranoside (IPTG). lac repressor encoded by lacI
    531..561     -  promoter       lac promoter: promoter for the E. coli lac operon
    576..597     -  protein_bind   CAP binding site: CAP binding activates transcription in the presence of cAMP. E. coli catabolite activator protein
    610..702     -  CDS            lacI (fragment): lac repressor; lacI; The lac repressor binds to the lac operator to inhibit transcription in E. coli. This inhibition can be relieved by adding lactose or isopropyl-β-D-thiogalactopyranoside (IPTG).
    885..1473    -  rep_origin     ori: high-copy-number ColE1/pMB1/pBR322/pUC origin of replication
   1644..2504    -  CDS            AmpR: β-lactamase; bla; confers resistance to ampicillin, carbenicillin, and related antibiotics
   2505..2609    -  promoter       AmpR promoter: bla
   2704..35      +  CDS            rop (fragment) (across the origin): Rop protein, which maintains plasmids at low copy number; rop
