[The description below was written by a language model from this plasmid's Addgene catalogue record and pLannotate feature annotations shown in this document.]
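Description:
pAla57 is a small (about 2.7 kb) high-copy bacterial plasmid built on the pUC57 cloning backbone that carries a synthetic amber suppressor tRNA charged with alanine. It replicates in E. coli from the ColE1/pUC-type origin and is selected with ampicillin through the β-lactamase gene and its native bla promoter. The remaining annotated backbone elements are remnants typical of pUC-family vectors: short fragments of bom, rop and lacI, plus the lac promoter, lac operator and CAP binding site. These lac elements lie downstream of the insert on the opposite strand, pointing toward it, so they are not the promoter assigned to the tRNA.

The payload is a single tRNA gene of roughly 70 nucleotides, detected by the annotation as a generic tRNA family match and followed shortly downstream by a partial match to a putative bacterial transcription terminator. The catalogue entry states that the tRNA is driven by a synthetic promoter of a design dating to 1986. This promoter is not picked out in the feature table, although it presumably occupies the unannotated stretch just upstream of the tRNA. The whole insert was made by gene synthesis.

An amber suppressor tRNA has an anticodon that reads the UAG stop codon, so that translation continues with insertion of an amino acid, here alanine, instead of terminating. According to the associated publication title, the plasmid belongs to an approach in which suppressor tRNAs for different natural amino acids are used with a target gene bearing an amber codon at a chosen position. This gives semi-saturating substitutions at that site without making each mutant separately, to map how individual positions contribute to protein function.
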