Addgene plasmid #211556: pAla57
Purpose: Amber Suppressor tRNA for Alanine
Depositing lab: Aron Fenton & Liskin Swint-Kruse. Depositing organization: University of Kansas Medical Center. Publication: Amber Suppressor tRNA-Based Mutagenesis for Positional Semi-Saturated Mutagenesis with Natural Amino Acid Substitutions: An Approach for Mapping Positional Contributions to Protein Function. O’Neil PT, Zeczycki TN, Park K-T, Rodnin MV, Swint-Kruse L, Vincentelli R, Fenton AW. Biophysica. 2026; 6(4):72. 10.3390/biophysica6040072.
Backbone
  Vector backbone: pUC57
  Vector type: Bacterial Expression
Growth in bacteria
  Bacterial resistance: Ampicillin, 100 μg/mL
  Growth temperature: 37°C
  Growth strain: DH5alpha
  Copy number: High Copy
Gene/Insert
  Gene/Insert name: tRNAAla
  Species: Synthetic
  Promoter: Synthetic (Miller 1986)
  Cloning method: Unknown
  Sequencing primers: 3′ M13R
Terms and licenses: Academic/Nonprofit Terms; Industry Terms: Not Available to Industry
Depositor comments: Synthesized
How to cite: pAla57 was a gift from Aron Fenton & Liskin Swint-Kruse (Addgene plasmid # 211556 ; http://n2t.net/addgene:211556 ; RRID:Addgene_211556)
